Addgene plasmid #61432: pEn-Chimera
Purpose: Gateway-Entry vector containing AtU6-26 promoter and sgRNA backbone
Depositing lab: Holger Puchta. Depositing organization: Karlsruhe Institute of Technology. Publication: Both CRISPR/Cas-based nucleases and nickases can be used efficiently for genome engineering in Arabidopsis thaliana. Fauser F, Schiml S, Puchta H. Plant J. 2014 Jul;79(2):348-59. doi: 10.1111/tpj.12554. Epub 2014 Jun 17. PubMed 24836556.
Backbone
  Vector backbone: pGEM-T-easy
  Backbone manufacturer: Promega Corp.
  Backbone size w/o insert (bp): 3000
  Total vector size (bp): 3700
  Vector type: Plant Expression, CRISPR
Growth in bacteria
  Bacterial resistance: Ampicillin, 100 μg/mL
  Growth temperature: 37°C
  Growth strain: DH5alpha
  Copy number: High Copy
Gene/Insert
  Gene/Insert name: AtU6-26:sgRNA
  gRNA/shRNA sequence: to be specified by cloning
  Species: A. thaliana (mustard weed), Synthetic
  Promoter: AtU6-26
  Cloning method: TOPO Cloning
  Sequencing primers: 5′ M13fw; 3′ M13rev
Terms and licenses: Academic/Nonprofit Terms; Industry Terms: Not Available to Industry
How to cite: pEn-Chimera was a gift from Holger Puchta (Addgene plasmid # 61432 ; http://n2t.net/addgene:61432 ; RRID:Addgene_61432)
