[The description below was written by a language model from this plasmid's Addgene catalogue record and pLannotate feature annotations shown in this document.]
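Description:
pEn-Chimera is a small (about 3.7 kb) Gateway entry vector for plant CRISPR/Cas9 work, built in the pGEM-T Easy cloning backbone. It is maintained in E. coli as a high-copy plasmid through its ColE1/pUC-type origin and selected with ampicillin via the β-lactamase gene. The backbone also retains typical pGEM elements: an f1 phage origin, flanking T7 and SP6 phage promoters, and remnants of the lac promoter/operator and lacZα region. A short annotated match to a hornet peptide in the polylinker area is almost certainly a spurious annotation hit rather than a functional part.

The payload is a single-guide RNA expression cassette flanked by attL1 and attL2 recombination sites. Within it, the Arabidopsis thaliana U6-26 small nuclear RNA promoter, an RNA polymerase III promoter suited to producing short, uncapped transcripts in plant cells, sits upstream of the Streptococcus pyogenes Cas9 guide RNA scaffold. The automated annotation recognises only a short consensus fragment of the U6 promoter, although the spacing between attL1 and the scaffold leaves room for a longer promoter region. No target-specific spacer is present. According to the record, the guide sequence is to be specified by cloning, so the user inserts the protospacer between the promoter and the scaffold to create a complete chimeric sgRNA gene.

Once customised, the attL-flanked cassette can be moved by an LR reaction into a compatible Gateway destination vector; the record does not name one. The plasmid carries no Cas9 gene or plant selection marker itself. The associated work used such constructs for nuclease- and nickase-based genome engineering in Arabidopsis.
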