Features (pLannotate 1.2.2; 18 found; start..end, strand, type, name):
     61..160     +  protein_bind   attL1: mutant version of attL; recombination site for the Gateway® LR reaction LR Clonase™
    476..492     +  promoter       AtU6 promoter (fragment): consensus promoter from the three Arabidopsis U6 snRNA genes (Waibel and Filipowicz, 1990; Nekrasov et al., 2013)
    567..642     +  misc_RNA       gRNA scaffold: guide RNA scaffold for the Streptococcus pyogenes CRISPR/Cas9 system
    654..675     -  protein_bind   attB2 (fragment): mutant version of attB; recombination site for the Gateway® BP reaction BP Clonase™
    684..783     -  protein_bind   attL2: mutant version of attL; recombination site for the Gateway® LR reaction LR Clonase™
    789..851     -  CDS            VESPI_VESMG (fragment): Experimental evidence at protein level: Swiss-Prot protein existence level 1. Shows contractile activity on isolated ileum smooth muscle. From Vespa magnifica (Hornet).
    863..881     -  promoter       SP6 promoter: promoter for bacteriophage SP6 RNA polymerase
    923..939     -  protein_bind   lac operator: The lac repressor binds to the lac operator to inhibit transcription in E. coli. This inhibition can be relieved by adding lactose or isopropyl-β-D-thiogalactopyranoside (IPTG). lac repressor encoded by lacI
    947..977     -  promoter       lac promoter: promoter for the E. coli lac operon
    992..1013    -  protein_bind   CAP binding site: CAP binding activates transcription in the presence of cAMP. E. coli catabolite activator protein
   1026..1118    -  CDS            lacI (fragment): lac repressor; lacI; The lac repressor binds to the lac operator to inhibit transcription in E. coli. This inhibition can be relieved by adding lactose or isopropyl-β-D-thiogalactopyranoside (IPTG).
   1301..1889    -  rep_origin     ori: high-copy-number ColE1/pMB1/pBR322/pUC origin of replication
   2060..2920    -  CDS            AmpR: β-lactamase; bla; confers resistance to ampicillin, carbenicillin, and related antibiotics
   2921..3025    -  promoter       AmpR promoter: bla
   3052..3102    +  misc_feature   bom (fragment): basis of mobility region from pBR322
   3130..3558    -  rep_origin     f1 ori (sequence partly withheld): f1 bacteriophage origin of replication; arrow indicates direction of (+) strand synthesis
   3562..3719    -  CDS            lacZα (fragment): LacZα fragment of β-galactosidase; lacZ fragment
   3722..2       +  promoter       T7 promoter (across the origin): promoter for bacteriophage T7 RNA polymerase
>Addgene plasmid #61432 | pEn-Chimera | depositor full sequence | sequence record 99924 | pEn-Chimera sequence 3738 bps
GGGCGAATTGGGCCCGACGTCGCATGCTCCCGGCCGCCATGGCGGCCGCGGGAATTCGATCAAATAATGA
TTTTATTTTGACTGATAGTGACCTGTTCGTTGCAACAAATTGATGAGCAATGCTTTTTTATAATGCCAAC
TTTGTACAAAAAAGCAGGCTCTTTTTTTCTTCTTCTTCGTTCATACAGTTTTTTTTTGTTTATCAGCTTA
CATTTTCTTGAACCGTAGCTTTCGTTTTCTTCTTTTTAACTTTCCATTCGGAGTTTTTGTATCTTGTTTC
ATAGTTTGTCCCAGGATTAGAATGATTAGGCATCGAACCTTCAAGAATTTGATTGAATAAAACATCTTCA
TTCTTAAGATATGAAGATAATCTTCAAAAGGCCCCTGGGAATCTGAAAGAAGAGAAGCAGGCCCATTTAT
ATGGGAAAGAACAATAGTATTTCTTATATAGGCCCATTTAAGTTGAAAACAATCTTCAAAAGTCCCACAT
CGCTTAGATAAGAAAACGAAGCTGAGTTTATATACAGCTAGAGTCGAAGTAGTGATTGGGGTCTTCGAGA
AGACCTGTTTTAGAGCTAGAAATAGCAAGTTAAAATAAGGCTAGTCCGTTATCAACTTGAAAAAGTGGCA
CCGAGTCGGTGCTTTTTTTCTAGACCCAGCTTTCTTGTACAAAGTTGGCATTAACCCAGCTTTCTTGTAC
AAAGTTGGCATTATAAAAAATAATTGCTCATCAATTTGTTGCAACGAACAGGTCACTATCAGTCAAAATA
AAATCATTATTTGATCACTAGTGAATTCGCGGCCGCCTGCAGGTCGACCATATGGGAGAGCTCCCAACGC
GTTGGATGCATAGCTTGAGTATTCTATAGTGTCACCTAAATAGCTTGGCGTAATCATGGTCATAGCTGTT
TCCTGTGTGAAATTGTTATCCGCTCACAATTCCACACAACATACGAGCCGGAAGCATAAAGTGTAAAGCC
TGGGGTGCCTAATGAGTGAGCTAACTCACATTAATTGCGTTGCGCTCACTGCCCGCTTTCCAGTCGGGAA
ACCTGTCGTGCCAGCTGCATTAATGAATCGGCCAACGCGCGGGGAGAGGCGGTTTGCGTATTGGGCGCTC
TTCCGCTTCCTCGCTCACTGACTCGCTGCGCTCGGTCGTTCGGCTGCGGCGAGCGGTATCAGCTCACTCA
AAGGCGGTAATACGGTTATCCACAGAATCAGGGGATAACGCAGGAAAGAACATGTGAGCAAAAGGCCAGC
AAAAGGCCAGGAACCGTAAAAAGGCCGCGTTGCTGGCGTTTTTCCATAGGCTCCGCCCCCCTGACGAGCA
TCACAAAAATCGACGCTCAAGTCAGAGGTGGCGAAACCCGACAGGACTATAAAGATACCAGGCGTTTCCC
CCTGGAAGCTCCCTCGTGCGCTCTCCTGTTCCGACCCTGCCGCTTACCGGATACCTGTCCGCCTTTCTCC
CTTCGGGAAGCGTGGCGCTTTCTCATAGCTCACGCTGTAGGTATCTCAGTTCGGTGTAGGTCGTTCGCTC
CAAGCTGGGCTGTGTGCACGAACCCCCCGTTCAGCCCGACCGCTGCGCCTTATCCGGTAACTATCGTCTT
GAGTCCAACCCGGTAAGACACGACTTATCGCCACTGGCAGCAGCCACTGGTAACAGGATTAGCAGAGCGA
GGTATGTAGGCGGTGCTACAGAGTTCTTGAAGTGGTGGCCTAACTACGGCTACACTAGAAGAACAGTATT
TGGTATCTGCGCTCTGCTGAAGCCAGTTACCTTCGGAAAAAGAGTTGGTAGCTCTTGATCCGGCAAACAA
ACCACCGCTGGTAGCGGTGGTTTTTTTGTTTGCAAGCAGCAGATTACGCGCAGAAAAAAAGGATCTCAAG
AAGATCCTTTGATCTTTTCTACGGGGTCTGACGCTCAGTGGAACGAAAACTCACGTTAAGGGATTTTGGT
CATGAGATTATCAAAAAGGATCTTCACCTAGATCCTTTTAAATTAAAAATGAAGTTTTAAATCAATCTAA
AGTATATATGAGTAAACTTGGTCTGACAGTTACCAATGCTTAATCAGTGAGGCACCTATCTCAGCGATCT
GTCTATTTCGTTCATCCATAGTTGCCTGACTCCCCGTCGTGTAGATAACTACGATACGGGAGGGCTTACC
ATCTGGCCCCAGTGCTGCAATGATACCGCGAGACCCACGCTCACCGGCTCCAGATTTATCAGCAATAAAC
CAGCCAGCCGGAAGGGCCGAGCGCAGAAGTGGTCCTGCAACTTTATCCGCCTCCATCCAGTCTATTAATT
GTTGCCGGGAAGCTAGAGTAAGTAGTTCGCCAGTTAATAGTTTGCGCAACGTTGTTGCCATTGCTACAGG
CATCGTGGTGTCACGCTCGTCGTTTGGTATGGCTTCATTCAGCTCCGGTTCCCAACGATCAAGGCGAGTT
ACATGATCCCCCATGTTGTGCAAAAAAGCGGTTAGCTCCTTCGGTCCTCCGATCGTTGTCAGAAGTAAGT
TGGCCGCAGTGTTATCACTCATGGTTATGGCAGCACTGCATAATTCTCTTACTGTCATGCCATCCGTAAG
ATGCTTTTCTGTGACTGGTGAGTACTCAACCAAGTCATTCTGAGAATAGTGTATGCGGCGACCGAGTTGC
TCTTGCCCGGCGTCAATACGGGATAATACCGCGCCACATAGCAGAACTTTAAAAGTGCTCATCATTGGAA
AACGTTCTTCGGGGCGAAAACTCTCAAGGATCTTACCGCTGTTGAGATCCAGTTCGATGTAACCCACTCG
TGCACCCAACTGATCTTCAGCATCTTTTACTTTCACCAGCGTTTCTGGGTGAGCAAAAACAGGAAGGCAA
AATGCCGCAAAAAAGGGAATAAGGGCGACACGGAAATGTTGAATACTCATACTCTTCCTTTTTCAATATT
ATTGAAGCATTTATCAGGGTTATTGTCTCATGAGCGGATACATATTTGAATGTATTTAGAAAAATAAACA
AATAGGGGTTCCGCGCACATTTCCCCGAAAAGTGCCACCTGATGCGGTGTGAAATACCGCACAGATGCGT
AAGGAGAAAATACCGCATCAGGAAATTGTAAGCGTTAATATTTTGTTAAAATTCGCGTTAAATTTTTGTT
AAATCAGCTCATTTTTTAACCAATAGGCCGAAATCGGCAAAATCCCTTATAAATCAAAAGAATAGACCGA
GATAGGGT
[37 nt withheld, positions 3229-3265]
AAAGAACGTGGACTCCAACGTCAAAGG
[49 nt withheld, positions 3293-3341]
T
[91 nt withheld, positions 3343-3433]
G
[124 nt withheld, positions 3435-3558]
CCATTCGCCATTCAGGCTGCGCAACTGTTGGGAAGGGCGATCGGTGCGGGCCTCTTCGCTATTACGCCAG
CTGGCGAAAGGGGGATGTGCTGCAAGGCGATTAAGTTGGGTAACGCCAGGGTTTTCCCAGTCACGACGTT
GTAAAACGACGGCCAGTGAATTGTAATACGACTCACTATA
