>Addgene plasmid #61432 | pEn-Chimera | addgene partial sequence | sequence record 107565 | M13pUC-Fwd 5'-CCCAGTCACGACGTTGTAAAACG-3'
CTCACTATAGGGCGAATTGGGCCCGACGTCGCATGCTCCCGGCCGCCATGGCGGCCGCGGGAATTCGATC
AAATAATGATTTTATTTTGACTGATAGTGACCTGTTCGTTGCAACAAATTGATGAGCAATGCTTTTTTAT
AATGCCAACTTTGTACAAAAAAGCAGGCTCTTTTTTTCTTCTTCTTCGTTCATACAGTTTTTTTTTGTTT
ATCAGCTTACATTTTCTTGAACCGTAGCTTTCGTTTTCTTCTTTTTAACTTTCCATTCGGAGTTTTTGTA
TCTTGTTTCATAGTTTGTCCCAGGATTAGAATGATTAGGCATCGAACCTTCAAGAATTTGATTGAATAAA
ACATCTTCATTCTTAAGATATGAAGATAATCTTCAAAAGGCCCCTGGGAATCTGAAAGAAGAGAAGCAGG
CCCATTTATATGGGAAAGAACAATAGTATTTCTTATATAGGCCCATTTAAGTTGAAAACAATCTTCAAAA
GTCCCACATCGCTTAGATAAGAAAACGAAGCTGAGTTTATATACAGCTAGAGTCGAAGTAGTGATTGGGG
TCTTCGAGAAGACCTGTTTTAGAGCTAGAAATAGCAAGTTAAAATAAGGCTAGTCCGTTATCAACTTGAA
AAAGTGGCACCGAGTCGGTGCTTTTTTTCTAGACCCAGCTTTCTTGTACAAAGTTGGCATTAACCCAGCT
TTCTTGTACAAAGTTGGCATTATAAAAAATAATTGCTCATCAATTTGTTGCAACGAACAGGTCACTATCA
GTCAAAATAAAATCATTATTTGATC
