>Addgene plasmid #61432 | pEn-Chimera | addgene partial sequence | sequence record 107567 | M13-Rev 5'-CAGGAAACAGCTATGACC-3'
CATCCAACGCGTTGGGAGCTCTCCCATATGGTCGACCTGCAGGCGGCCGCGAATTCACTAGTGATCAAAT
AATGATTTTATTTTGACTGATAGTGACCTGTTCGTTGCAACAAATTGATGAGCAATTATTTTTTATAATG
CCAACTTTGTACAAGAAAGCTGGGTTAATGCCAACTTTGTACAAGAAAGCTGGGTCTAGAAAAAAAGCAC
CGACTCGGTGCCACTTTTTCAAGTTGATAACGGACTAGCCTTATTTTAACTTGCTATTTCTAGCTCTAAA
ACAGGTCTTCTCGAAGACCCCAATCACTACTTCGACTCTAGCTGTATATAAACTCAGCTTCGTTTTCTTA
TCTAAGCGATGTGGGACTTTTGAAGATTGTTTTCAACTTAAATGGGCCTATATAAGAAATACTATTGTTC
TTTCCCATATAAATGGGCCTGCTTCTCTTCTTTCAGATTCCCAGGGGCCTTTTGAAGATTATCTTCATAT
CTTAAGAATGAAGATGTTTTATTCAATCAAATTCTTGAAGGTTCGATGCCTAATCATTCTAATCCTGGGA
CAAACTATGAAACAAGATACAAAAACTCCGAATGGAAAGTTAAAAAGAAGAAAACGAAAGCTACGGTTCA
AGAAAATGTAAGCTGATAAACAAAAAAAAACTGTATGAACGAAGAAGAAGAAAAAAAGAGCCTGCTTTTT
TGTACAAAGTTGGCATTATAAAAAAGCATTGCTCATCAATTTGTTGCAACGAACAGGTCACTATCAGTCA
AA
